>Addgene plasmid #158252 | pLKO_FLAG.AU1.C_NGFR | addgene full sequence | sequence record 329486 | Addgene NGS Result
TCGACGGTATCGATCACGAGACTAGTATCGAGCGGCCGCCCCCTTCACCGAGGGCCTATTTCCCATGATT
CCTTCATATTTGCATATACGATACAAGGCTGTTAGAGAGATAATTGGAATTAATTTGACTGTAAACACAA
AGATATTAGTACAAAATACGTGACGTAGAAAGTAATAATTTCTTGGGTAGTTTGCAGTTTTAAAATTATG
TTTTAAAATGGACTATCATATGCTTACCGTAACTTGAAAGTATTTCGATTTCTTGGCTTTATATATCTTG
TGGAAAGGACGAAACACCGGGTCTTCGAGAAGACCTGTTTTAGAGCTAGAAATAGCAAGTTAAAATAAGG
CTAGTCCGTTATCAACTTGAAAAAGTGGCACCGAGTCGGTGCTTTTTTTAATTCTCGACCTCGAGACAAA
TGGCAGTATTCATCCACAATTTTAAAAGAAAAGGGGGGATTGGGGGGTACAGTGCAGGGGAAAGAATAGT
AGACATAATAGCAACAGACATACAAACTAAAGAATTACAAAAACAAATTACAAAAATTCAAAATTTTCGG
GTTTATTACAGGGACAGCAGAGATCCACTTTGGCCGCGGCTCGAGGCGATAAGCTTTGCAAAGATGGATA
AAGTTTTAAACAGAGAGGAATCTTTGCAGCTAATGGACCTTCTAGGTCTTGAAAGGAGTGGGAATTGGCT
CCGGTGCCCGTCAGTGGGCAGAGCGCACATCGCCCACAGTCCCCGAGAAGTTGGGGGGAGGGGTCGGCAA
TTGAACCGGTGCCTAGAGAAGGTGGCGCGGGGTAAACTGGGAAAGTGATGTCGTGTACTGGCTCCGCCTT
TTTCCCGAGGGTGGGGGAGAACCGTATATAAGTGCAGTAGTCGCCGTGAACGTTCTTTTTCGCAACGGGT
TTGCCGCCAGAACACAGGTAAGTGCCGTGTGTGGTTCCCGCGGGCCTGGCCTCTTTACGGGTTATGGCCC
TTGCGTGCCTTGAATTACTTCCACCTGGCTGCAGTACGTGATTCTTGATCCCGAGCTTCGGGTTGGAAGT
GGGTGGGAGAGTTCGAGGCCTTGCGCTTAAGGAGCCCCTTCGCCTCGTGCTTGAGTTGAGGCCTGGCCTG
GGCGCTGGGGCCGCCGCGTGCGAATCTGGTGGCACCTTCGCGCCTGTCTCGCTGCTTTCGATAAGTCTCT
AGCCATTTAAAATTTTTGATGACCTGCTGCGACGCTTTTTTTCTGGCAAGATAGTCTTGTAAATGCGGGC
CAAGATCTGCACACTGGTATTTCGGTTTTTGGGGCCGCGGGCGGCGACGGGGCCCGTGCGTCCCAGCGCA
CATGTTCGGCGAGGCGGGGCCTGCGAGCGCGGCCACCGAGAATCGGACGGGGGTAGTCTCAAGCTGGCCG
GCCTGCTCTGGTGCCTGGCCTCGCGCCGCCGTGTATCGCCCCGCCCTGGGCGGCAAGGCTGGCCCGGTCG
GCACCAGTTGCGTGAGCGGAAAGATGGCCGCTTCCCGGCCCTGCTGCAGGGAGCTCAAAATGGAGGACGC
GGCGCTCGGGAGAGCGGGCGGGTGAGTCACCCACACAAAGGAAAAGGGCCTTTCCGTCCTCAGCCGTCGC
TTCATGTGACTCCACGGAGTACCGGGCGCCGTCCAGGCACCTCGATTAGTTCTCGAGCTTTTGGAGTACG
TCGTCTTTAGGTTGGGGGGAGGGGTTTTATGCGATGGAGTTTCCCCACACTGAGTGGGTGGAGACTGAAG
TTAGGCCAGCTTGGCACTTGATGTAATTCTCCTTGGAATTTGCCCTTTTTGAGTTTGGATCTTGGTTCAT
TCTCAAGCCTCAGACAGTGGTTCAAAGTTTTTTTCTTCCATTTCAGGTGTCGTGAGGAATTCTGCAGTCG
ATCGACGGTACCGCGGGCCCGGGATCCACGGTCGCCACCATGGGGGCAGGTGCCACCGGCCGCGCCATGG
ACGGGCCGCGCCTGCTGCTGTTGCTGCTTCTGGGGGTGTCCCTTGGAGGTGCCAAGGAGGCATGCGACTA
CAAAGACGATGACGACAAGGGAGGAGGCGGGGGAGGGGACACCTATCGGTACATTGGAGGAGGCGGGGGA
GGGGAGGACCAGGTGGACCCCAGGCTGATCGACGGCAAGCCCACAGGCCTGTACACACACAGCGGTGAGT
GCTGCAAAGCCTGCAACCTGGGCGAGGGTGTGGCCCAGCCTTGTGGAGCCAACCAGACCGTGTGTGAGCC
CTGCCTGGACAGCGTGACGTTCTCCGACGTGGTGAGCGCGACCGAGCCGTGCAAGCCGTGCACCGAGTGC
GTGGGGCTCCAGAGCATGTCGGCGCCGTGCGTGGAGGCCGACGACGCCGTGTGCCGCTGCGCCTACGGCT
ACTACCAGGATGAGACGACTGGGCGCTGCGAGGCGTGCCGCGTGTGCGAGGCGGGCTCGGGCCTCGTGTT
CTCCTGCCAGGACAAGCAGAACACCGTGTGCGAGGAGTGCCCCGACGGCACGTATTCCGACGAGGCCAAC
CACGTGGACCCGTGCCTGCCCTGCACCGTGTGCGAGGACACCGAGCGCCAGCTCCGCGAGTGCACACGCT
GGGCCGACGCCGAGTGCGAGGAGATCCCTGGCCGTTGGATTACACGGTCCACACCCCCAGAGGGCTCGGA
CAGCACAGCCCCCAGCACCCAGGAGCCTGAGGCACCTCCAGAACAAGACCTCATAGCCAGCACGGTGGCA
GGTGTGGTGACCACAGTGATGGGCAGCTCCCAGCCCGTGGTGACCCGAGGCACCACCGACAACCTCATCC
CTGTCTATTGCTCCATCCTGGCTGCTGTGGTTGTGGGCCTTGTGGCCTACATAGCCTTCAAGAGGTGGAA
CAGGGGTATCCTCTAGAGCGGCCGCGTCGACAATCAACCTCTGGATTACAAAATTTGTGAAAGATTGACT
GGTATTCTTAACTATGTTGCTCCTTTTACGCTATGTGGATACGCTGCTTTAATGCCTTTGTATCATGCTA
TTGCTTCCCGTATGGCTTTCATTTTCTCCTCCTTGTATAAATCCTGGTTGCTGTCTCTTTATGAGGAGTT
GTGGCCCGTTGTCAGGCAACGTGGCGTGGTGTGCACTGTGTTTGCTGACGCAACCCCCACTGGTTGGGGC
ATTGCCACCACCTGTCAGCTCCTTTCCGGGACTTTCGCTTTCCCCCTCCCTATTGCCACGGCGGAACTCA
TCGCCGCCTGCCTTGCCCGCTGCTGGACAGGGGCTCGGCTGTTGGGCACTGACAATTCCGTGGTGTTGTC
GGGGAAGCTGACGTCCTTTCCATGGCTGCTCGCCTGTGTTGCCACCTGGATTCTGCGCGGGACGTCCTTC
TGCTACGTCCCTTCGGCCCTCAATCCAGCGGACCTTCCTTCCCGCGGCCTGCTGCCGGCTCTGCGGCCTC
TTCCGCATCTTCGCCTTCGCCCTCAGACGAGTCGGATCTCCCTTTGGGCCGCCTCCCCGCCTGGGTACCT
TTAAGACCAATGACTTACAAGGCAGCTGTAGATCTTAGCCACTTTTTAAAAGAAAAGGGGGGACTGGAAG
GGCTAATTCACTCCCAACGAAGATAAGATCTGCTTTTTGCTTGTACTGGGTCTCTCTGGTTAGACCAGAT
CTGAGCCTGGGAGCTCTCTGGCTAACTAGGGAACCCACTGCTTAAGCCTCAATAAAGCTTGCCTTGAGTG
CTTCAAGTAGTGTGTGCCCGTCTGTTGTGTGACTCTGGTAACTAGAGATCCCTCAGACCCTTTTAGTCAG
TGTGGAAAATCTCTAGCAGTAGTAGTTCATGTCATCTTATTATTCAGTATTTATAACTTGCAAAGAAATG
AATATCAGAGAGTGAGAGGAACTTGTTTATTGCAGCTTATAATGGTTACAAATAAAGCAATAGCATCACA
AATTTCACAAATAAAGCATTTTTTTCACTGCATTCTAGTTGTGGTTTGTCCAAACTCATCAATGTATCTT
ATCATGTCTGGCTCTAGCTATCCCGCCCCTAACTCCGCCCATCCCGCCCCTAACTCCGCCCAGTTCCGCC
CATTCTCCGCCCCATGGCTGACTAATTTTTTTTATTTATGCAGAGGCCGAGGCCGCCTCGGCCTCTGAGC
TATTCCAGAAGTAGTGAGGAGGCTTTTTTGGAGGCCTAGGGACGTACCCAATTCGCCCTATAGTGAGTCG
TATTACGCGCGCTCACTGGCCGTCGTTTTACAACGTCGTGACTGGGAAAACCCTGGCGTTACCCAACTTA
ATCGCCTTGCAGCACATCCCCCTTTCGCCAGCTGGCGTAATAGCGAAGAGGCCCGCACCGATCGCCCTTC
CCAACAGTTGCGCAGCCTGAATGGCGAATGGG
[124 nt withheld, positions 4373-4496]
C
[91 nt withheld, positions 4498-4588]
A
[49 nt withheld, positions 4590-4638]
CCTTTGACGTTGGAGTCCACGTTCTTT
[37 nt withheld, positions 4666-4702]
ACCCTATCTCGGTCTATTCTTTTGATTTATAAGGGATTTTGCCGATTTCGGCCTATTGGTTAAAAAATGA
GCTGATTTAACAAAAATTTAACGCGAATTTTAACAAAATATTAACGCTTACAATTTAGGTGGCACTTTTC
GGGGAAATGTGCGCGGAACCCCTATTTGTTTATTTTTCTAAATACATTCAAATATGTATCCGCTCATGAG
ACAATAACCCTGATAAATGCTTCAATAATATTGAAAAAGGAAGAGTATGAGTATTCAACATTTCCGTGTC
GCCCTTATTCCCTTTTTTGCGGCATTTTGCCTTCCTGTTTTTGCTCACCCAGAAACGCTGGTGAAAGTAA
AAGATGCTGAAGATCAGTTGGGTGCACGAGTGGGTTACATCGAACTGGATCTCAACAGCGGTAAGATCCT
TGAGAGTTTTCGCCCCGAAGAACGTTTTCCAATGATGAGCACTTTTAAAGTTCTGCTATGTGGCGCGGTA
TTATCCCGTATTGACGCCGGGCAAGAGCAACTCGGTCGCCGCATACACTATTCTCAGAATGACTTGGTTG
AGTACTCACCAGTCACAGAAAAGCATCTTACGGATGGCATGACAGTAAGAGAATTATGCAGTGCTGCCAT
AACCATGAGTGATAACACTGCGGCCAACTTACTTCTGACAACGATCGGAGGACCGAAGGAGCTAACCGCT
TTTTTGCACAACATGGGGGATCATGTAACTCGCCTTGATCGTTGGGAACCGGAGCTGAATGAAGCCATAC
CAAACGACGAGCGTGACACCACGATGCCTGTAGCAATGGCAACAACGTTGCGCAAACTATTAACTGGCGA
ACTACTTACTCTAGCTTCCCGGCAACAATTAATAGACTGGATGGAGGCGGATAAAGTTGCAGGACCACTT
CTGCGCTCGGCCCTTCCGGCTGGCTGGTTTATTGCTGATAAATCTGGAGCCGGTGAGCGTGGGTCTCGCG
GTATCATTGCAGCACTGGGGCCAGATGGTAAGCCCTCCCGTATCGTAGTTATCTACACGACGGGGAGTCA
GGCAACTATGGATGAACGAAATAGACAGATCGCTGAGATAGGTGCCTCACTGATTAAGCATTGGTAACTG
TCAGACCAAGTTTACTCATATATACTTTAGATTGATTTAAAACTTCATTTTTAATTTAAAAGGATCTAGG
TGAAGATCCTTTTTGATAATCTCATGACCAAAATCCCTTAACGTGAGTTTTCGTTCCACTGAGCGTCAGA
CCCCGTAGAAAAGATCAAAGGATCTTCTTGAGATCCTTTTTTTCTGCGCGTAATCTGCTGCTTGCAAACA
AAAAAACCACCGCTACCAGCGGTGGTTTGTTTGCCGGATCAAGAGCTACCAACTCTTTTTCCGAAGGTAA
CTGGCTTCAGCAGAGCGCAGATACCAAATACTGTTCTTCTAGTGTAGCCGTAGTTAGGCCACCACTTCAA
GAACTCTGTAGCACCGCCTACATACCTCGCTCTGCTAATCCTGTTACCAGTGGCTGCTGCCAGTGGCGAT
AAGTCGTGTCTTACCGGGTTGGACTCAAGACGATAGTTACCGGATAAGGCGCAGCGGTCGGGCTGAACGG
GGGGTTCGTGCACACAGCCCAGCTTGGAGCGAACGACCTACACCGAACTGAGATACCTACAGCGTGAGCT
ATGAGAAAGCGCCACGCTTCCCGAAGGGAGAAAGGCGGACAGGTATCCGGTAAGCGGCAGGGTCGGAACA
GGAGAGCGCACGAGGGAGCTTCCAGGGGGAAACGCCTGGTATCTTTATAGTCCTGTCGGGTTTCGCCACC
TCTGACTTGAGCGTCGATTTTTGTGATGCTCGTCAGGGGGGCGGAGCCTATGGAAAAACGCCAGCAACGC
GGCCTTTTTACGGTTCCTGGCCTTTTGCTGGCCTTTTGCTCACATGTTCTTTCCTGCGTTATCCCCTGAT
TCTGTGGATAACCGTATTACCGCCTTTGAGTGAGCTGATACCGCTCGCCGCAGCCGAACGACCGAGCGCA
GCGAGTCAGTGAGCGAGGAAGCGGAAGAGCGCCCAATACGCAAACCGCCTCTCCCCGCGCGTTGGCCGAT
TCATTAATGCAGCTGGCACGACAGGTTTCCCGACTGGAAAGCGGGCAGTGAGCGCAACGCAATTAATGTG
AGTTAGCTCACTCATTAGGCACCCCAGGCTTTACACTTTATGCTTCCGGCTCGTATGTTGTGTGGAATTG
TGAGCGGATAACAATTTCACACAGGAAACAGCTATGACCATGATTACGCCAAGCGCGCAATTAACCCTCA
CTAAAGGGAACAAAAGCTGGAGCTGCAAGCTTAATGTAGTCTTATGCAATACTCTTGTAGTCTTGCAACA
TGGTAACGATGAGTTAGCAACATGCCTTACAAGGAGAGAAAAAGCACCGTGCATGGCGATTGGTGGAAGT
AAGGTGGTACGATCGTGCCTTATTAGGAAGGCAACAGACGGGTCTGACATGGATTGGACGAACCACTGAA
TTGCCGCATTGCAGAGATATTGTATTTAAGTGCCTAGCTCGATACATAAACGGGTCTCTCTGGTTAGACC
AGATCTGAGCCTGGGAGCTCTCTGGCTAACTAGGGAACCCACTGCTTAAGCCTCAATAAAGCTTGCCTTG
AGTGCTTCAAGTAGTGTGTGCCCGTCTGTTGTGTGACTCTGGTAACTAGAGATCCCTCAGACCCTTTTAG
TCAGTGTGGAAAATCTCTAGCAGTGGCGCCCGAACAGGGACTTGAAAGCGAAAGGGAAACCAGAGGAGCT
CTCTCGACGCAGGACTCGGCTTGCTGAAGCGCGCACGGCAAGAGGCGAGGGGCGGCGACTGGTGAGTACG
CCAAAAATTTTGACTAGCGGAGGCTAGAAGGAGAGAGATGGGTGCGAGAGCGTCAGTATTAAGCGGGGGA
GAATTAGATCGCGATGGGAAAAAATTCGGTTAAGGCCAGGGGGAAAGAAAAAATATAAATTAAAACATAT
AGTATGGGCAAGCAGGGAGCTAGAACGATTCGCAGTTAATCCTGGCCTGTTAGAAACATCAGAAGGCTGT
AGACAAATACTGGGACAGCTACAACCATCCCTTCAGACAGGATCAGAAGAACTTAGATCATTATATAATA
CAGTAGCAACCCTCTATTGTGTGCATCAAAGGATAGAGATAAAAGACACCAAGGAAGCTTTAGACAAGAT
AGAGGAAGAGCAAAACAAAAGTAAGACCACCGCACAGCAAGCGGCCGCTGATCTTCAGACCTGGAGGAGG
AGATATGAGGGACAATTGGAGAAGTGAATTATATAAATATAAAGTAGTAAAAATTGAACCATTAGGAGTA
GCACCCACCAAGGCAAAGAGAAGAGTGGTGCAGAGAGAAAAAAGAGCAGTGGGAATAGGAGCTTTGTTCC
TTGGGTTCTTGGGAGCAGCAGGAAGCACTATGGGCGCAGCGTCAATGACGCTGACGGTACAGGCCAGACA
ATTATTGTCTGGTATAGTGCAGCAGCAGAACAATTTGCTGAGGGCTATTGAGGCGCAACAGCATCTGTTG
CAACTCACAGTCTGGGGCATCAAGCAGCTCCAGGCAAGAATCCTGGCTGTGGAAAGATACCTAAAGGATC
AACAGCTCCTGGGGATTTGGGGTTGCTCTGGAAAACTCATTTGCACCACTGCTGTGCCTTGGAATGCTAG
TTGGAGTAATAAATCTCTGGAACAGATTTGGAATCACACGACCTGGATGGAGTGGGACAGAGAAATTAAC
AATTACACAAGCTTAATACACTCCTTAATTGAAGAATCGCAAAACCAGCAAGAAAAGAATGAACAAGAAT
TATTGGAATTAGATAAATGGGCAAGTTTGTGGAATTGGTTTAACATAACAAATTGGCTGTGGTATATAAA
ATTATTCATAATGATAGTAGGAGGCTTGGTAGGTTTAAGAATAGTTTTTGCTGTACTTTCTATAGTGAAT
AGAGTTAGGCAGGGATATTCACCATTATCGTTTCAGACCCACCTCCCAACCCCGAGGGGACCCGACAGGC
CCGAAGGAATAGAAGAAGAAGGTGGAGAGAGAGACAGAGACAGATCCATTCGATTAGTGAACGGATC
Features (pLannotate 1.2.2; 29 found; start..end, strand, type, name):
     50..290     +  promoter       U6 promoter: RNA polymerase III promoter for human U6 snRNA
    317..392     +  misc_RNA       gRNA scaffold: guide RNA scaffold for the Streptococcus pyogenes CRISPR/Cas9 system
    440..557     +  misc_feature   cPPT/CTS: central polypurine tract and central termination sequence of HIV-1
    624..690     +  CDS            small t antigen (fragment): SV40 (simian virus 40) small t antigen
    697..1875    +  promoter       EF-1α promoter: strong constitutive promoter for human elongation factor EF-1α
   1892..1917    +  misc_feature   MCS (fragment): multiple cloning site
   1930..2871    +  CDS            NGFR (fragment): TNR16_HUMAN - Also known as TNFRSF16. Experimental evidence at protein level: Swiss-Prot protein existence level 1. Low affinity receptor which can bind to NGF, BDNF, NTF3, and NTF4. Forms a heterodimeric receptor with SORCS2 that binds the precursor forms of NGF, BDNF and NTF3 with high affinity, and has much lower affinity for mature NGF and BDNF (PubMed:24908487). Plays an important role in differentiation and survival of specific neuronal populations during development (By similarity). Can mediate cell survival as well as cell death of neural cells. Plays a role in the inactivation of RHOA
   2902..3490    +  misc_feature   WPRE: woodchuck hepatitis virus posttranscriptional regulatory element
   3495..3632    +  CDS            nef (fragment): NEF_HV1LA - Experimental evidence at protein level: Swiss-Prot protein existence level 1. Extracellular Nef protein targets CD4(+) T-lymphocytes for apoptosis by interacting with CXCR4 surface receptors. From Human immunodeficiency virus type 1 group M subtype B (isolate Lai) (HIV-1).
   3618..3798    +  LTR            5' LTR (truncated): truncated 5' long terminal repeat (LTR) from HIV-1
   3870..3991    +  polyA_signal   SV40 poly(A) signal: SV40 polyadenylation signal
   4031..4166    +  rep_origin     SV40 ori: SV40 origin of replication
   4187..4205    -  promoter       T7 promoter: promoter for bacteriophage T7 RNA polymerase
   4213..4368    +  CDS            lacZα (fragment): LacZα fragment of β-galactosidase; lacZ fragment
   4373..4801    +  rep_origin     f1 ori (sequence partly withheld): f1 bacteriophage origin of replication; arrow indicates direction of (+) strand synthesis
   4854..4958    +  promoter       AmpR promoter: bla
   4959..5819    +  CDS            AmpR: β-lactamase; bla; confers resistance to ampicillin, carbenicillin, and related antibiotics
   5990..6578    +  rep_origin     ori: high-copy-number ColE1/pMB1/pBR322/pUC origin of replication
   6761..6853    +  CDS            lacI (fragment): lac repressor; lacI; The lac repressor binds to the lac operator to inhibit transcription in E. coli. This inhibition can be relieved by adding lactose or isopropyl-β-D-thiogalactopyranoside (IPTG).
   6866..6887    +  protein_bind   CAP binding site: CAP binding activates transcription in the presence of cAMP. E. coli catabolite activator protein
   6902..6932    +  promoter       lac promoter: promoter for the E. coli lac operon
   6940..6956    +  protein_bind   lac operator: The lac repressor binds to the lac operator to inhibit transcription in E. coli. This inhibition can be relieved by adding lactose or isopropyl-β-D-thiogalactopyranoside (IPTG). lac repressor encoded by lacI
   7001..7019    +  promoter       T3 promoter: promoter for bacteriophage T3 RNA polymerase
   7047..7273    +  promoter       RSV promoter: Rous sarcoma virus enhancer/promoter
   7274..7454    +  LTR            5' LTR (truncated): truncated 5' long terminal repeat (LTR) from HIV-1
   7501..7626    +  misc_feature   HIV-1 Ψ: packaging signal of human immunodeficiency virus type 1
   7610..7973    +  CDS            HIV-1 gag (fragment): gag protein from human immunodeficiency virus 1; gag
   8119..8352    +  misc_feature   RRE: The Rev response element (RRE) of HIV-1 allows for Rev-dependent mRNA export from the nucleus to the cytoplasm.
   8729..8829    +  CDS            Rev (fragment): human immunodeficiency virus 1 (HIV-1) Rev protein; rev; enhances nuclear export of unspliced and incompletely spliced viral mRNAs
