[The description below was written by a language model from this plasmid's Addgene catalogue record and pLannotate feature annotations shown in this document.]
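Description:
pLKO_FLAG.AU1.C_NGFR is a lentiviral CRISPR vector built on the pLKO backbone that pairs an sgRNA expression cassette with a protein barcode ("Pro-Code") reporter. It is propagated in E. coli as a high-copy plasmid through a ColE1/pUC-type origin with ampicillin selection (AmpR), and also carries an f1 origin. The viral portion has a third-generation layout. An RSV promoter fused to a truncated HIV-1 5' LTR drives production of the genomic RNA. This is followed by the Ψ packaging signal with a partial gag sequence, the Rev response element for Rev-dependent nuclear export, and a cPPT/CTS element. The downstream LTR is annotated as a truncated LTR, followed by an SV40 poly(A) signal and SV40 origin. The record lists no drug-resistance marker for mammalian cells.

Between the LTRs are two expression units. A human U6 RNA polymerase III promoter sits upstream of the S. pyogenes Cas9 guide RNA scaffold, with a short gap between them where a user-chosen sgRNA spacer is cloned. Cas9 itself is not annotated on the vector and would have to be supplied separately. Downstream, the EF-1α promoter drives human NGFR lacking its signaling domain (dNGFR), which serves as an inert cell-surface scaffold, and a WPRE enhances its expression. According to the catalogue entry, the receptor carries an N-terminal combination of the FLAG, AU1 and "C" epitopes, although the feature table does not annotate these tags individually. This epitope combination is the barcode. Antibody staining for the epitopes and cytometry readout identify which vector, and so which guide, each cell carries. This allows pooled phenotypic CRISPR screens and vector or cell tracking at single-cell resolution.
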