Addgene plasmid #158252: pLKO_FLAG.AU1.C_NGFR
Purpose: Protein Barcode (Pro-Code) for vector/cell tracking. Contains U6 trRNA cassette for sgRNA cloning. Enables phenotypic CRISPR screens at a single cell resolution (using cytometry).
Depositing lab: Brian Brown. Depositing organization: Icahn School of Medicine at Mount Sinai. Publication: Protein Barcodes Enable High-Dimensional Single-Cell CRISPR Screens. Wroblewska A, Dhainaut M, Ben-Zvi B, Rose SA, Park ES, Amir ED, Bektesevic A, Baccarini A, Merad M, Rahman AH, Brown BD. Cell. 2018 Nov 1;175(4):1141-1155.e16. doi: 10.1016/j.cell.2018.09.022. Epub 2018 Oct 18. PubMed 30343902.
Backbone
  Vector backbone: pLKO
  Backbone size w/o insert (bp): 9000
  Vector type: Lentiviral, CRISPR
Growth in bacteria
  Bacterial resistance: Ampicillin, 100 μg/mL
  Growth temperature: 37°C
  Growth strain: NEB Stable
  Copy number: High Copy
Gene/Insert
  Gene/Insert name: Pro-Code Tagged human dNGFR
  Species: H. sapiens (human)
  Insert size (bp): 1000
  Mutation: Truncation of the signaling domain
  Entrez Gene: NGFR (a.k.a. CD271, Gp80-LNGFR, TNFRSF16, p75(NTR), p75NTR)
  Promoter: EF1a
  Tag / fusion protein: FLAG.AU1.C (N terminal on insert)
  Cloning method: Restriction Enzyme; 5′ cloning site Unknown (unknown if destroyed)
  Sequencing primers: 5′ cctttttgagtttggatcttggttcat
Terms and licenses: Academic/Nonprofit Terms; Industry Terms: Not Available to Industry
How to cite: pLKO_FLAG.AU1.C_NGFR was a gift from Brian Brown (Addgene plasmid # 158252 ; http://n2t.net/addgene:158252 ; RRID:Addgene_158252)
