>Addgene plasmid #158252 | pLKO_FLAG.AU1.C_NGFR | depositor partial sequence | sequence record 305373 | Tagged NGFR
ATGGGGGCAGGTGCCACCGGCCGCGCCATGGACGGGCCGCGCCTGCTGCTGTTGCTGCTTCTGGGGGTGT
CCCTTGGAGGTGCCAAGGAGGCATGCGACTACAAAGACGATGACGACAAGGGAGGAGGCGGGGGAGGGGA
CACCTATCGGTACATTGGAGGAGGCGGGGGAGGGGAGGACCAGGTGGACCCCAGGCTGATCGACGGCAAG
CCCACAGGCCTGTACACACACAGCGGTGAGTGCTGCAAAGCCTGCAACCTGGGCGAGGGTGTGGCCCAGC
CTTGTGGAGCCAACCAGACCGTGTGTGAGCCCTGCCTGGACAGCGTGACGTTCTCCGACGTGGTGAGCGC
GACCGAGCCGTGCAAGCCGTGCACCGAGTGCGTGGGGCTCCAGAGCATGTCGGCGCCGTGCGTGGAGGCC
GACGACGCCGTGTGCCGCTGCGCCTACGGCTACTACCAGGATGAGACGACTGGGCGCTGCGAGGCGTGCC
GCGTGTGCGAGGCGGGCTCGGGCCTCGTGTTCTCCTGCCAGGACAAGCAGAACACCGTGTGCGAGGAGTG
CCCCGACGGCACGTATTCCGACGAGGCCAACCACGTGGACCCGTGCCTGCCCTGCACCGTGTGCGAGGAC
ACCGAGCGCCAGCTCCGCGAGTGCACACGCTGGGCCGACGCCGAGTGCGAGGAGATCCCTGGCCGTTGGA
TTACACGGTCCACACCCCCAGAGGGCTCGGACAGCACAGCCCCCAGCACCCAGGAGCCTGAGGCACCTCC
AGAACAAGACCTCATAGCCAGCACGGTGGCAGGTGTGGTGACCACAGTGATGGGCAGCTCCCAGCCCGTG
GTGACCCGAGGCACCACCGACAACCTCATCCCTGTCTATTGCTCCATCCTGGCTGCTGTGGTTGTGGGCC
TTGTGGCCTACATAGCCTTCAAGAGGTGGAACAGGGGTATCCTCTAG
